Addgene plasmid #211999: pKLV2-U6gRNA5(ZNF398_5-5)-PGKpuroBFP-W
Purpose: Express gRNA against ZNF398 with puro and BFP
Depositing lab: Kosuke Yusa. Depositing organization: Kyoto University, Institute for Life and Medical Sciences. Publication: RENGE infers gene regulatory networks using time-series single-cell RNA-seq data with CRISPR perturbations. Ishikawa M, Sugino S, Masuda Y, Tarumoto Y, Seto Y, Taniyama N, Wagai F, Yamauchi Y, Kojima Y, Kiryu H, Yusa K, Eiraku M, Mochizuki A. Commun Biol. 2023 Dec 28;6(1):1290. doi: 10.1038/s42003-023-05594-4. PubMed 38155269.
Backbone
  Vector backbone: pKLV2-U6gRNA5(BbsI)-PGKpuroBFP-W
  Backbone size w/o insert (bp): 8630
  Total vector size (bp): 8650
  Vector type: Mammalian Expression, Lentiviral, CRISPR
  Selectable markers: Puromycin
Growth in bacteria
  Bacterial resistance: Ampicillin, 100 μg/mL
  Growth temperature: 37°C
  Growth strain: NEB Stable
  Copy number: High Copy
Gene/Insert
  Gene/Insert name: sgRNA targeting ZNF398
  gRNA/shRNA sequence: ACACCTGCTCGCCAACTGG
  Species: H. sapiens (human)
  GenBank ID: NM_170686.3
  Entrez Gene: ZNF398 (a.k.a. P51, P71, ZER6)
  Promoter: Human U6 promoter
  Cloning method: Restriction Enzyme; 5′ cloning site BbsI (destroyed during cloning); 3′ cloning site BbsI (destroyed during cloning)
  Sequencing primers: 5′ AGATAATTAGAATTAATTTGACTG
Terms and licenses: Academic/Nonprofit Terms; Industry Terms: Not Available to Industry
How to cite: pKLV2-U6gRNA5(ZNF398_5-5)-PGKpuroBFP-W was a gift from Kosuke Yusa (Addgene plasmid # 211999 ; http://n2t.net/addgene:211999 ; RRID:Addgene_211999)
