[The description below was written by a language model from this plasmid's Addgene catalogue record and pLannotate feature annotations shown in this document.]
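Description:
pKLV2-U6gRNA5(ZNF398_5-5)-PGKpuroBFP-W is an 8,650 bp lentiviral CRISPR guide-expression plasmid built on the pKLV2-U6gRNA5(BbsI)-PGKpuroBFP-W backbone. It is maintained in E. coli as a high-copy plasmid through a ColE1/pUC-type origin with ampicillin resistance, and it also retains an f1 origin and remnants of a lac/lacZα cloning region flanked by T7 and T3 promoters. The transfer-vector portion has a CMV enhancer/promoter fused to a truncated HIV-1 5' LTR, which drives genomic RNA production in packaging cells. This is followed by the Ψ packaging signal with a gag fragment, the RRE for Rev-dependent nuclear export, and the cPPT/CTS. A second truncated LTR followed by a bGH polyadenylation signal closes the viral unit. No viral structural or enzymatic genes are intact, so packaging functions must be supplied from separate plasmids.

The payload consists of two expression units. A human U6 RNA polymerase III promoter drives a single guide RNA in which a spacer targeting human ZNF398 was inserted between BbsI sites (both destroyed by cloning), upstream of a Streptococcus pyogenes Cas9 scaffold, annotated as a tracrRNA fragment. Downstream, a mouse PGK promoter expresses puromycin N-acetyltransferase followed by TagBFP, with a WPRE to enhance transcript expression. The element linking the two coding sequences is not annotated in the feature table. This cassette allows drug selection and blue-fluorescence tracking of transduced mammalian cells. The plasmid carries no Cas9, so the nuclease must be provided separately. The stated purpose is expression of a ZNF398 guide with puro and BFP, and the associated publication concerns CRISPR perturbations combined with time-series single-cell RNA-seq to infer gene regulatory networks.
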