Features (pLannotate 1.2.2; 28 found; start..end, strand, type, name):
    242..441     +  promoter       CMV promoter: human cytomegalovirus (CMV) immediate early promoter
    459..639     +  LTR            5' LTR (truncated): truncated 5' long terminal repeat (LTR) from HIV-1
    686..811     +  misc_feature   HIV-1 Ψ: packaging signal of human immunodeficiency virus type 1
    795..1133    +  CDS            HIV-1 gag (fragment): gag protein from human immunodeficiency virus 1; gag
   1310..1543    +  misc_feature   RRE: The Rev response element (RRE) of HIV-1 allows for Rev-dependent mRNA export from the nucleus to the cytoplasm.
   1920..2020    +  CDS            Rev (fragment): human immunodeficiency virus 1 (HIV-1) Rev protein; rev; enhances nuclear export of unspliced and incompletely spliced viral mRNAs
   2070..2187    +  misc_feature   cPPT/CTS: central polypurine tract and central termination sequence of HIV-1
   2262..2502    +  promoter       U6 promoter: RNA polymerase III promoter for human U6 snRNA
   2549..2616    +  misc_RNA       tracrRNA (fragment): trans-activating CRISPR RNA for the Streptococcus pyogenes CRISPR/Cas9 system
   2639..3138    +  promoter       PGK promoter: mouse phosphoglycerate kinase 1 promoter
   3178..3774    +  CDS            PuroR (fragment): puromycin N-acetyltransferase; pac from Streptomyces; confers resistance to puromycin
   3847..4545    +  CDS            TagBFP: TagBFP is a basic (constitutively fluorescent) blue fluorescent protein published in 2008, derived from Entacmaea quadricolor. It is reported to be a very rapidly-maturing monomer with very low acid sensitivity.
   4557..5143    +  misc_feature   WPRE: woodchuck hepatitis virus posttranscriptional regulatory element
   5137..5283    +  CDS            nef (fragment): NEF_HV1LA - Experimental evidence at protein level: Swiss-Prot protein existence level 1. Extracellular Nef protein targets CD4(+) T-lymphocytes for apoptosis by interacting with CXCR4 surface receptors. From Human immunodeficiency virus type 1 group M subtype B (isolate Lai) (HIV-1).
   5291..5469    +  LTR            5' LTR (truncated): truncated 5' long terminal repeat (LTR) from HIV-1
   5495..5606    +  polyA_signal   bGH poly(A) signal: bovine growth hormone polyadenylation signal
   5745..5763    -  promoter       T3 promoter: promoter for bacteriophage T3 RNA polymerase
   5808..5824    -  protein_bind   lac operator: The lac repressor binds to the lac operator to inhibit transcription in E. coli. This inhibition can be relieved by adding lactose or isopropyl-β-D-thiogalactopyranoside (IPTG). lac repressor encoded by lacI
   5832..5862    -  promoter       lac promoter: promoter for the E. coli lac operon
   5877..5898    -  protein_bind   CAP binding site: CAP binding activates transcription in the presence of cAMP. E. coli catabolite activator protein
   5911..6003    -  CDS            lacI (fragment): lac repressor; lacI; The lac repressor binds to the lac operator to inhibit transcription in E. coli. This inhibition can be relieved by adding lactose or isopropyl-β-D-thiogalactopyranoside (IPTG).
   6186..6774    -  rep_origin     ori: high-copy-number ColE1/pMB1/pBR322/pUC origin of replication
   6945..7805    -  CDS            AmpR: β-lactamase; bla; confers resistance to ampicillin, carbenicillin, and related antibiotics
   7806..7910    -  promoter       AmpR promoter: bla
   7963..8391    -  rep_origin     f1 ori (sequence partly withheld): f1 bacteriophage origin of replication; arrow indicates direction of (+) strand synthesis
   8396..8551    -  CDS            lacZα (fragment): LacZα fragment of β-galactosidase; lacZ fragment
   8559..8577    +  promoter       T7 promoter: promoter for bacteriophage T7 RNA polymerase
   8591..241     +  enhancer       CMV enhancer (across the origin): human cytomegalovirus immediate early enhancer
>Addgene plasmid #211999 | pKLV2-U6gRNA5(ZNF398_5-5)-PGKpuroBFP-W | addgene full sequence | sequence record 420026 | Addgene NGS Result
GTCAATAATGACGTATGTTCCCATAGTAACGCCAATAGGGACTTTCCATTGACGTCAATGGGTGGAGTAT
TTACGGTAAACTGCCCACTTGGCAGTACATCAAGTGTATCATATGCCAAGTACGCCCCCTATTGACGTCA
ATGACGGTAAATGGCCCGCCTGGCATTATGCCCAGTACATGACCTTATGGGACTTTCCTACTTGGCAGTA
CATCTACGTATTAGTCATCGCTATTACCATGGTGATGCGGTTTTGGCAGTACATCAATGGGCGTGGATAG
CGGTTTGACTCACGGGGATTTCCAAGTCTCCACCCCATTGACGTCAATGGGAGTTTGTTTTGGCACCAAA
ATCAACGGGACTTTCCAAAATGTCGTAACAACTCCGCCCCATTGACGCAAATGGGCGGTAGGCGTGTACG
GTGGGAGGTCTATATAAGCAGCGCGTTTTGCCTGTACTGGGTCTCTCTGGTTAGACCAGATCTGAGCCTG
GGAGCTCTCTGGCTAACTAGGGAACCCACTGCTTAAGCCTCAATAAAGCTTGCCTTGAGTGCTTCAAGTA
GTGTGTGCCCGTCTGTTGTGTGACTCTGGTAACTAGAGATCCCTCAGACCCTTTTAGTCAGTGTGGAAAA
TCTCTAGCAGTGGCGCCCGAACAGGGACTTGAAAGCGAAAGGGAAACCAGAGGAGCTCTCTCGACGCAGG
ACTCGGCTTGCTGAAGCGCGCACGGCAAGAGGCGAGGGGCGGCGACTGGTGAGTACGCCAAAAATTTTGA
CTAGCGGAGGCTAGAAGGAGAGAGATGGGTGCGAGAGCGTCAGTATTAAGCGGGGGAGAATTAGATCGCG
ATGGGAAAAAATTCGGTTAAGGCCAGGGGGAAAGAAAAAATATAAATTAAAACATATAGTATGGGCAAGC
AGGGAGCTAGAACGATTCGCAGTTAATCCTGGCCTGTTAGAAACATCAGAAGGCTGTAGACAAATACTGG
GACAGCTACAACCATCCCTTCAGACAGGATCAGAAGAACTTAGATCATTATATAATACAGTAGCAACCCT
CTATTGTGTGCATCAAAGGATAGAGATAAAAGACACCAAGGAAGCTTTAGACAAGATAGAGGAAGAGCAA
AACAAAAGTAAGACCACCGCACAGCAAGCGGCCGGCCGCGCTGATCTTCAGACCTGGAGGAGGAGATATG
AGGGACAATTGGAGAAGTGAATTATATAAATATAAAGTAGTAAAAATTGAACCATTAGGAGTAGCACCCA
CCAAGGCAAAGAGAAGAGTGGTGCAGAGAGAAAAAAGAGCAGTGGGAATAGGAGCTTTGTTCCTTGGGTT
CTTGGGAGCAGCAGGAAGCACTATGGGCGCAGCGTCAATGACGCTGACGGTACAGGCCAGACAATTATTG
TCTGGTATAGTGCAGCAGCAGAACAATTTGCTGAGGGCTATTGAGGCGCAACAGCATCTGTTGCAACTCA
CAGTCTGGGGCATCAAGCAGCTCCAGGCAAGAATCCTGGCTGTGGAAAGATACCTAAAGGATCAACAGCT
CCTGGGGATTTGGGGTTGCTCTGGAAAACTCATTTGCACCACTGCTGTGCCTTGGAATGCTAGTTGGAGT
AATAAATCTCTGGAACAGATTTGGAATCACACGACCTGGATGGAGTGGGACAGAGAAATTAACAATTACA
CAAGCTTAATACACTCCTTAATTGAAGAATCGCAAAACCAGCAAGAAAAGAATGAACAAGAATTATTGGA
ATTAGATAAATGGGCAAGTTTGTGGAATTGGTTTAACATAACAAATTGGCTGTGGTATATAAAATTATTC
ATAATGATAGTAGGAGGCTTGGTAGGTTTAAGAATAGTTTTTGCTGTACTTTCTATAGTGAATAGAGTTA
GGCAGGGATATTCACCATTATCGTTTCAGACCCACCTCCCAACCCCGAGGGGACCCGACAGGCCCGAAGG
AATAGAAGAAGAAGGTGGAGAGAGAGACAGAGACAGATCCATTCGATTAGTGAACGGATCGGCACTGCGT
GCGCCAATTCTGCAGACAAATGGCAGTATTCATCCACAATTTTAAAAGAAAAGGGGGGATTGGGGGGTAC
AGTGCAGGGGAAAGAATAGTAGACATAATAGCAACAGACATACAAACTAAAGAATTACAAAAACAAATTA
CAAAAATTCAAAATTTTCGGGTTTATTACAGGGACAGCAGAGATCCAGTTTGGTTAGTACCGGGCCCTAC
GCGTCCAAGGTCGGGCAGGAAGAGGGCCTATTTCCCATGATTCCTTCATATTTGCATATACGATACAAGG
CTGTTAGAGAGATAATTAGAATTAATTTGACTGTAAACACAAAGATATTAGTACAAAATACGTGACGTAG
AAAGTAATAATTTCTTGGGTAGTTTGCAGTTTTAAAATTATGTTTTAAAATGGACTATCATATGCTTACC
GTAACTTGAAAGTATTTCGATTTCTTGGCTTTATATATCTTGTGGAAAGGACGAAACACCGACACCTGCT
CGCCAACTGGGTTTAAGAGCTATGCTGGAAACAGCATAGCAAGTTTAAATAAGGCTAGTCCGTTATCAAC
TTGAAAAAGTGGCACCGAGTCGGTGCTTTTTTTGGATCCAATTCTACCGGGTAGGGGAGGCGCTTTTCCC
AAGGCAGTCTGGAGCATGCGCTTTAGCAGCCCCGCTGGGCACTTGGCGCTACACAAGTGGCCTCTGGCCT
CGCACACATTCCACATCCACCGGTAGGCGCCAACCGGCTCCGTTCTTTGGTGGCCCCTTCGCGCCACCTT
CTACTCCTCCCCTAGTCAGGAAGTTCCCCCCCGCCCCGCAGCTCGCGTCGTGCAGGACGTGACAAATGGA
AGTAGCACGTCTCACTAGTCTCGTGCAGATGGACAGCACCGCTGAGCAATGGAAGCGGGTAGGCCTTTGG
GGCAGCGGCCAATAGCAGCTTTGCTCCTTCGCTTTCTGGGCTCAGAGGCTGGGAAGGGGTGGGTCCGGGG
GCGGGCTCAGGGGCGGGCTCAGGGGCGGGGCGGGCGCCCGAAGGTCCTCCGGAGGCCCGGCATTCTGCAC
GCTTCAAAAGCGCACGTCTGCCGCGCTGTTCTCCTCTTCCTCATCTCCGGGCCTTTCGACCTGCATCCAT
CTAGATCTCGAGCAGCTGAAGCTTACCATGACCGAGTACAAGCCCACGGTGCGCCTCGCCACCCGCGACG
ACGTCCCCAGGGCCGTACGCACCCTCGCCGCCGCGTTCGCCGACTACCCCGCCACGCGCCACACCGTCGA
TCCGGACCGCCACATCGAGCGGGTCACCGAGCTGCAAGAACTCTTCCTCACGCGCGTCGGGCTCGACATC
GGCAAGGTGTGGGTCGCGGACGACGGCGCCGCGGTGGCGGTCTGGACCACGCCGGAGAGCGTCGAAGCGG
GGGCGGTGTTCGCCGAGATCGGCCCGCGCATGGCCGAGTTGAGCGGTTCCCGGCTGGCCGCGCAGCAACA
GATGGAAGGCCTCCTGGCGCCGCACCGGCCCAAGGAGCCCGCGTGGTTCCTGGCCACCGTCGGCGTCTCG
CCCGACCACCAGGGCAAGGGTCTGGGCAGCGCCGTCGTGCTCCCCGGAGTGGAGGCGGCCGAGCGCGCCG
GGGTGCCCGCCTTCCTGGAGACCTCCGCGCCCCGCAACCTCCCCTTCTACGAGCGGCTCGGCTTCACCGT
CACCGCCGACGTCGAGGTGCCCGAAGGACCGCGCACCTGGTGCATGACCCGCAAGCCCGGTGCCGGCGGC
GGGTCCGGAGGAGAGGGCAGAGGAAGTCTCCTAACATGCGGTGACGTGGAGGAGAATCCTGGCCCAATGA
GCGAGCTGATTAAGGAGAACATGCACATGAAGCTGTACATGGAGGGCACCGTGGACAACCATCACTTCAA
GTGCACATCCGAGGGCGAAGGCAAGCCCTACGAGGGCACCCAGACCATGAGAATCAAGGTGGTCGAGGGC
GGCCCTCTCCCCTTCGCCTTCGACATCCTGGCTACTAGCTTCCTCTACGGCAGCAAGACCTTCATCAACC
ACACCCAGGGCATCCCCGACTTCTTCAAGCAGTCCTTCCCTGAGGGCTTCACATGGGAGAGAGTCACCAC
ATACGAGGACGGGGGCGTGCTGACCGCTACCCAGGACACCAGCCTCCAGGACGGCTGCCTCATCTACAAC
GTCAAGATCAGAGGGGTGAACTTCACATCCAACGGCCCTGTGATGCAGAAGAAAACACTCGGCTGGGAGG
CCTTCACCGAGACGCTGTACCCCGCTGACGGCGGCCTGGAAGGCAGAAACGACATGGCCCTGAAGCTCGT
GGGCGGGAGCCATCTGATCGCAAACATCAAGACCACATATAGATCCAAGAAACCCGCTAAGAACCTCAAG
ATGCCTGGCGTCTACTATGTGGACTACAGACTGGAAAGAATCAAGGAGGCCAACAACGAGACCTACGTCG
AGCAGCACGAGGTGGCAGTGGCCAGATACTGCGACCTCCCTAGCAAACTGGGGCACAAGCTTAATTGAGC
GGCCGCTCAACCTCTGGATTACAAAATTTGTGAAAGATTGACTGGTATTCTTAACTATGTTGCTCCTTTT
ACGCTATGTGGATACGCTGCTTTAATGCCTTTGTATCATGCTATTGCTTCCCGTATGGCTTTCATTTTCT
CCTCCTTGTATAAATCCTGGTTGCTGTCTCTTTATGAGGAGTTGTGGCCCGTTGTCAGGCAACGTGGCGT
GGTGTGCACTGTGTTTGCTGACGCAACCCCCACTGGTTGGGGCATTGCCACCACCTGTCAGCTCCTTTCC
GGGACTTTCGCTTTCCCCCTCCCTATTGCCACGGCGGAACTCATCGCCGCCTGCCTTGCCCGCTGCTGGA
CAGGGGCTCGGCTGTTGGGCACTGACAATTCCGTGGTGTTGTCGGGGAAATCATCGTCCTTTCCTTGGCT
GCTCGCCTGTGTTGCCACCTGGATTCTGCGCGGGACGTCCTTCTGCTACGTCCCTTCGGCCCTCAATCCA
GCGGACCTTCCTTCCCGCGGCCTGCTGCCGGCTCTGCGGCCTCTTCCGCGTCTACGCCTTCGCCCTCAGA
CGAGTCGGATCTCCCTTTGGGCCGCCTCCCCGCAGGTACCTTTAAGACCAATGACTTACAAGGCAGCTGT
AGATCTTAGCCACTTTTTAAAAGAAAAGGGGGGACTGGAAGGGCTAATTCACTCCCAAAGAAGTCAAGAT
CTGCTTTTTGCCTGTACTGGGTCTCTCTGGTTAGACCAGAGTCTCTCTGGTTAGACCAGATCTGAGCCTG
GGAGCTCTCTGGCTAACTAGGGAACCCACTGCTTAAGCCTCAATAAAGCTTGCCTTGAGTGCTTCAAGTA
GTGTGTGCCCGTCTGTTGTGTGACTCTGGTAACTAGAGATCCCTCAGACCCTTTTAGTCAGTGTGGAAAA
TCTCTAGCAGTTTAAACCCGCTGATCAGCCTCGACTGTGCCTTCTAGTTGCCAGCCATCTGTTGTTTGCC
CCTCCCCCGTGCCTTCCTTGACCCTGGAAGGTGCCACTCCCACTGTCCTTTCCTAATAAAATGAGGAAAT
TGCATCGCATTGTCTGAGTAGGTGTCATTCTATTCTGGGGGGTGGGGTGGGGCAGGACAGCAAGGGGGAG
GATTGGGAAGTCAATAGCAGGCATGCTGGGGATGCGGTGGGCTCTATGGGCGGCCGTTAATTAAGCTTTT
GTTCCCTTTAGTGAGGGTTAATTGCGCGCTTGGCGTAATCATGGTCATAGCTGTTTCCTGTGTGAAATTG
TTATCCGCTCACAATTCCACACAACATACGAGCCGGGAGCATAAAGTGTAAAGCCTGGGGTGCCTAATGA
GTGAGCTAACTCACATTAATTGCGTTGCGCTCACTGCCCGCTTTCCAGTCGGGAAACCTGTCGTGCCAGC
TGCATTAATGAATCGGCCAACGCGCGGGGAGAGGCGGTTTGCGTATTGGGCGCTCTTCCGCTTCCTCGCT
CACTGACTCGCTGCGCTCGGTCGTTCGGCTGCGGCGAGCGGTATCAGCTCACTCAAAGGCGGTAATACGG
TTATCCACAGAATCAGGGGATAACGCAGGAAAGAACATGTGAGCAAAAGGCCAGCAAAAGGCCAGGAACC
GTAAAAAGGCCGCGTTGCTGGCGTTTTTCCATAGGCTCCGCCCCCCTGACGAGCATCACAAAAATCGACG
CTCAAGTCAGAGGTGGCGAAACCCGACAGGACTATAAAGATACCAGGCGTTTCCCCCTGGAAGCTCCCTC
GTGCGCTCTCCTGTTCCGACCCTGCCGCTTACCGGATACCTGTCCGCCTTTCTCCCTTCGGGAAGCGTGG
CGCTTTCTCATAGCTCACGCTGTAGGTATCTCAGTTCGGTGTAGGTCGTTCGCTCCAAGCTGGGCTGTGT
GCACGAACCCCCCGTTCAGCCCGACCGCTGCGCCTTATCCGGTAACTATCGTCTTGAGTCCAACCCGGTA
AGACACGACTTATCGCCACTGGCAGCAGCCACTGGTAACAGGATTAGCAGAGCGAGGTATGTAGGCGGTG
CTACAGAGTTCTTGAAGTGGTGGCCTAACTACGGCTACACTAGAAGAACAGTATTTGGTATCTGCGCTCT
GCTGAAGCCAGTTACCTTCGGAAAAAGAGTTGGTAGCTCTTGATCCGGCAAACAAACCACCGCTGGTAGC
GGTGGTTTTTTTGTTTGCAAGCAGCAGATTACGCGCAGAAAAAAAGGATCTCAAGAAGATCCTTTGATCT
TTTCTACGGGGTCTGACGCTCAGTGGAACGAAAACTCACGTTAAGGGATTTTGGTCATGAGATTATCAAA
AAGGATCTTCACCTAGATCCTTTTAAATTAAAAATGAAGTTTTAAATCAATCTAAAGTATATATGAGTAA
ACTTGGTCTGACAGTTACCAATGCTTAATCAGTGAGGCACCTATCTCAGCGATCTGTCTATTTCGTTCAT
CCATAGTTGCCTGACTCCCCGTCGTGTAGATAACTACGATACGGGAGGGCTTACCATCTGGCCCCAGTGC
TGCAATGATACCGCGAGACCCACGCTCACCGGCTCCAGATTTATCAGCAATAAACCAGCCAGCCGGAAGG
GCCGAGCGCAGAAGTGGTCCTGCAACTTTATCCGCCTCCATCCAGTCTATTAATTGTTGCCGGGAAGCTA
GAGTAAGTAGTTCGCCAGTTAATAGTTTGCGCAACGTTGTTGCCATTGCTACAGGCATCGTGGTGTCACG
CTCGTCGTTTGGTATGGCTTCATTCAGCTCCGGTTCCCAACGATCAAGGCGAGTTACATGATCCCCCATG
TTGTGCAAAAAAGCGGTTAGCTCCTTCGGTCCTCCGATCGTTGTCAGAAGTAAGTTGGCCGCAGTGTTAT
CACTCATGGTTATGGCAGCACTGCATAATTCTCTTACTGTCATGCCATCCGTAAGATGCTTTTCTGTGAC
TGGTGAGTACTCAACCAAGTCATTCTGAGAATAGTGTATGCGGCGACCGAGTTGCTCTTGCCCGGCGTCA
ATACGGGATAATACCGCGCCACATAGCAGAACTTTAAAAGTGCTCATCATTGGAAAACGTTCTTCGGGGC
GAAAACTCTCAAGGATCTTACCGCTGTTGAGATCCAGTTCGATGTAACCCACTCGTGCACCCAACTGATC
TTCAGCATCTTTTACTTTCACCAGCGTTTCTGGGTGAGCAAAAACAGGAAGGCAAAATGCCGCAAAAAAG
GGAATAAGGGCGACACGGAAATGTTGAATACTCATACTCTTCCTTTTTCAATATTATTGAAGCATTTATC
AGGGTTATTGTCTCATGAGCGGATACATATTTGAATGTATTTAGAAAAATAAACAAATAGGGGTTCCGCG
CACATTTCCCCGAAAAGTGCCACCTAAATTGTAAGCGTTAATATTTTGTTAAAATTCGCGTTAAATTTTT
GTTAAATCAGCTCATTTTTTAACCAATAGGCCGAAATCGGCAAAATCCCTTATAAATCAAAAGAATAGAC
CGAGATAGGGT
[37 nt withheld, positions 8062-8098]
AAAGAACGTGGACTCCAACGTCAAAGG
[49 nt withheld, positions 8126-8174]
T
[91 nt withheld, positions 8176-8266]
G
[124 nt withheld, positions 8268-8391]
CCCATTCGCCATTCAGGCTGCGCAACTGTTGGGAAGGGCGATCGGTGCGGGCCTCTTCGCTATTACGCCA
GCTGGCGAAAGGGGGATGTGCTGCAAGGCGATTAAGTTGGGTAACGCCAGGGTTTTCCCAGTCACGACGT
TGTAAAACGACGGCCAGTGAGCGCGCGTAATACGACTCACTATAGGGCGAATTGACTAGTACATAACTTA
CGGTAAATGGCCCGCCTGGCTGACCGCCCAACGACCCCCGCCCATTGAC
